>Addgene plasmid #199714 | pAAV_CMV::hTfR-GFP | addgene full sequence | sequence record 391335 | Addgene NGS Result
TTGAGATCCTTTTTTTCTGCGCGTAATCTGCTGCTTGCAAACAAAAAAACCACCGCTACCAGCGGTGGTT
TGTTTGCCGGATCAAGAGCTACCAACTCTTTTTCCGAAGGTAACTGGCTTCAGCAGAGCGCAGATACCAA
ATACTGTTCTTCTAGTGTAGCCGTAGTTAGGCCACCACTTCAAGAACTCTGTAGCACCGCCTACATACCT
CGCTCTGCTAATCCTGTTACCAGTGGCTGCTGCCAGTGGCGATAAGTCGTGTCTTACCGGGTTGGACTCA
AGACGATAGTTACCGGATAAGGCGCAGCGGTCGGGCTGAACGGGGGGTTCGTGCACACAGCCCAGCTTGG
AGCGAACGACCTACACCGAACTGAGATACCTACAGCGTGAGCTATGAGAAAGCGCCACGCTTCCCGAAGG
GAGAAAGGCGGACAGGTATCCGGTAAGCGGCAGGGTCGGAACAGGAGAGCGCACGAGGGAGCTTCCAGGG
GGAAACGCCTGGTATCTTTATAGTCCTGTCGGGTTTCGCCACCTCTGACTTGAGCGTCGATTTTTGTGAT
GCTCGTCAGGGGGGCGGAGCCTATGGAAAAACGCCAGCAACGCGGCCTTTTTACGGTTCCTGGCCTTTTG
CTGGCCTTTTGCTCACATGTCCTGCAGGCAGCTGCGCGCTCGCTCGCTCACTGAGGCCGCCCGGGCGTCG
GGCGACCTTTGGTCGCCCGGCCTCAGTGAGCGAGCGAGCGCGCAGAGAGGGAGTGGCCAACTCCATCACT
AGGGGTTCCTGCGGCCGCACGCGTTGTACATAGTAATCAATTACGGGGTCATTAGTTCATAGCCCATATA
TGGAGTTCCGCGTTACATAACTTACGGTAAATGGCCCGCCTGGCTGACCGCCCAACGACCCCCGCCCATT
GACGTCAATAATGACGTATGTTCCCATAGTAACGCCAATAGGGACTTTCCATTGACGTCAATGGGTGGAG
TATTTACGGTAAACTGCCCACTTGGCAGTACATCAAGTGTATCATATGCCAAGTACGCCCCCTATTGACG
TCAATGACGGTAAATGGCCCGCCTGGCATTATGCCCAGTACATGACCTTATGGGACTTTCCTACTTGGCA
GTACATCTACGTATTAGTCATCGCTATTACCATGGTGATGCGGTTTTGGCAGTACATCAATGGGCGTGGA
TAGCGGTTTGACTCACGGGGATTTCCAAGTCTCCACCCCATTGACGTCAATGGGAGTTTGTTTTGGCACC
AAAATCAACGGGACTTTCCAAAATGTCGTAACAACTCCGCCCCATTGACGCAAATGGGCGGTAGGCGTGT
ACGGTGGGAGGTCTATATAAGCAGAGCTCTCTGGCTAACTAGAGAACCCACTGCTTACTGGCTTATCGAA
ATTAATACGACTCACTATAGGGAGACCCAAGCTTGCCACCATGATGGATCAAGCTAGATCAGCATTCTCT
AACTTGTTTGGTGGAGAACCATTGTCATATACCCGGTTCAGCCTGGCTCGGCAAGTAGATGGCGATAACA
GTCATGTGGAGATGAAACTTGCTGTAGATGAAGAAGAAAATGCTGACAATAACACAAAGGCCAATGTCAC
AAAACCAAAAAGGTGTAGTGGAAGTATCTGCTATGGGACTATTGCTGTGATCGTCTTTTTCTTGATTGGA
TTTATGATTGGCTACTTGGGCGGGGAGCAGCCGCCACAGTACCAGTATCCCCCACAGTACATGCAGCCAC
CGCCGCCGCCACCGCAGCAGCCAGCCGGAGGACAGTCATCGCTGGTGGATGGGGCAGGAGCAGGAGACGG
AGCAGGAGGATCGGCAGGAGCTGGCGATCACGGCGGCGTGATGGTGAGCAAGGGCGAGGAGCTGTTCACC
GGGGTGGTGCCCATCCTGGTCGAGCTGGACGGCGACGTAAACGGCCACAAGTTCAGCGTGTCCGGCGAGG
GCGAGGGCGATGCCACCTACGGCAAGCTGACCCTGAAGTTCATCTGCACCACCGGCAAGCTGCCCGTGCC
CTGGCCCACCCTCGTGACCACCCTGACCTACGGCGTGCAGTGCTTCAGCCGCTACCCCGACCACATGAAG
CAGCACGACTTCTTCAAGTCCGCCATGCCCGAAGGCTACGTCCAGGAGCGCACCATCTTCTTCAAGGACG
ACGGCAACTACAAGACCCGCGCCGAGGTGAAGTTCGAGGGCGACACCCTGGTGAACCGCATCGAGCTGAA
GGGCATCGACTTCAAGGAGGACGGCAACATCCTGGGGCACAAGCTGGAGTACAACTACAACAGCCACAAC
GTCTATATCATGGCCGACAAGCAGAAGAACGGCATCAAGGTGAACTTCAAGATCCGCCACAACATCGAGG
ACGGCAGCGTGCAGCTCGCCGACCACTACCAGCAGAACACCCCCATCGGCGACGGCCCCGTGCTGCTGCC
CGACAACCACTACCTGAGCACCCAGTCCGCCCTGAGCAAAGACCCCAACGAGAAGCGCGATCACATGGTC
CTGCTGGAGTTCGTGACCGCCGCCGGGATCACTCTCGGCATGGACGAGCTGTACAAGCACCGGTCCACGT
GATAAGAATTCCTCGAGCTAGAGCTCGCTGATCAGCCTCGACTGTGCCTTCTAGTTGCCAGCCATCTGTT
GTTTGCCCCTCCCCCGTGCCTTCCTTGACCCTGGAAGGTGCCACTCCCACTGTCCTTTCCTAATAAAATG
AGGAAATTGCATCGCATTGTCTGAGTAGGTGTCATTCTATTCTGGGGGGTGGGGTGGGGCAGGACAGCAA
GGGGGAGGATTGGGAAGACAATAGCAGGCATGCTGGGGAGGTAACCACGTGCGGACCGAGCGGCCGCAGG
AACCCCTAGTGATGGAGTTGGCCACTCCCTCTCTGCGCGCTCGCTCGCTCACTGAGGCCGGGCGACCAAA
GGTCGCCCGACGCCCGGGCTTTGCCCGGGCGGCCTCAGTGAGCGAGCGAGCGCGCAGCTGCCTGCAGGGG
CGCCTGATGCGGTATTTTCTCCTTACGCATCTGTGCGGTATTTCACACCGCATA
[95 nt withheld, positions 3065-3159]
T
[46 nt withheld, positions 3161-3206]
C
[141 nt withheld, positions 3208-3348]
CCTTTGACGTTGGAGTCCACGTTCTTT
[37 nt withheld, positions 3376-3412]
ACTCTATCTCGGGCTATTCTTTTGATTTATAAGGGATTTTGCCGATTTCGGTCTATTGGTTAAAAAATGA
GCTGATTTAACAAAAATTTAACGCGAATTTTAACAAAATATTAACGTTTACAATTTTATGGTGCACTCTC
AGTACAATCTGCTCTGATGCCGCATAGTTAAGCCAGCCCCGACACCCGCCAACACCCGCTGACGCGCCCT
GACGGGCTTGTCTGCTCCCGGCATCCGCTTACAGACAAGCTGTGACCGTCTCCGGGAGCTGCATGTGTCA
GAGGTTTTCACCGTCATCACCGAAACGCGCGAGACGAAAGGGCCTCGTGATACGCCTATTTTTATAGGTT
AATGTCATGATAATAATGGTTTCTTAGACGTCAGGTGGCACTTTTCGGGGAAATGTGCGCGGAACCCCTA
TTTGTTTATTTTTCTAAATACATTCAAATATGTATCCGCTCATGAGACAATAACCCTGATAAATGCTTCA
ATAATATTGAAAAAGGAAGAGTATGAGTATTCAACATTTCCGTGTCGCCCTTATTCCCTTTTTTGCGGCA
TTTTGCCTTCCTGTTTTTGCTCACCCAGAAACGCTGGTGAAAGTAAAAGATGCTGAAGATCAGTTGGGTG
CACGAGTGGGTTACATCGAACTGGATCTCAACAGCGGTAAGATCCTTGAGAGTTTTCGCCCCGAAGAACG
TTTTCCAATGATGAGCACTTTTAAAGTTCTGCTATGTGGCGCGGTATTATCCCGTATTGACGCCGGGCAA
GAGCAACTCGGTCGCCGCATACACTATTCTCAGAATGACTTGGTTGAGTACTCACCAGTCACAGAAAAGC
ATCTTACGGATGGCATGACAGTAAGAGAATTATGCAGTGCTGCCATAACCATGAGTGATAACACTGCGGC
CAACTTACTTCTGACAACGATCGGAGGACCGAAGGAGCTAACCGCTTTTTTGCACAACATGGGGGATCAT
GTAACTCGCCTTGATCGTTGGGAACCGGAGCTGAATGAAGCCATACCAAACGACGAGCGTGACACCACGA
TGCCTGTAGCAATGGCAACAACGTTGCGCAAACTATTAACTGGCGAACTACTTACTCTAGCTTCCCGGCA
ACAATTAATAGACTGGATGGAGGCGGATAAAGTTGCAGGACCACTTCTGCGCTCGGCCCTTCCGGCTGGC
TGGTTTATTGCTGATAAATCTGGAGCCGGTGAGCGTGGAAGCCGCGGTATCATTGCAGCACTGGGGCCAG
ATGGTAAGCCCTCCCGTATCGTAGTTATCTACACGACGGGGAGTCAGGCAACTATGGATGAACGAAATAG
ACAGATCGCTGAGATAGGTGCCTCACTGATTAAGCATTGGTAACTGTCAGACCAAGTTTACTCATATATA
CTTTAGATTGATTTAAAACTTCATTTTTAATTTAAAAGGATCTAGGTGAAGATCCTTTTTGATAATCTCA
TGACCAAAATCCCTTAACGTGAGTTTTCGTTCCACTGAGCGTCAGACCCCGTAGAAAAGATCAAAGGATC
TTC
Features (pLannotate 1.2.2; 17 found; start..end, strand, type, name):
      1..589     +  rep_origin     ori: high-copy-number ColE1/pMB1/pBR322/pUC origin of replication
    662..689     +  repeat_region  AAV2 ITR (fragment): inverted terminal repeat of adeno-associated virus serotype 2 inverted
    718..745     +  repeat_region  AAV2 ITR (fragment): inverted terminal repeat of adeno-associated virus serotype 2 inverted
    851..1154    +  enhancer       CMV enhancer: human cytomegalovirus immediate early enhancer
   1155..1358    +  promoter       CMV promoter: human cytomegalovirus (CMV) immediate early promoter
   1354..1387    +  LTR            5' LTR (truncated) (fragment): truncated 5' long terminal repeat (LTR) from HIV-1
   1403..1421    +  promoter       T7 promoter: promoter for bacteriophage T7 RNA polymerase
   1441..1701    +  CDS            TFRC (fragment): TFR1_HUMAN - Experimental evidence at protein level: Swiss-Prot protein existence level 1. (Microbial infection) Acts as a receptor for new-world arenaviruses: Guanarito, Junin and Machupo virus. From Homo sapiens (Human).
   1861..2577    +  CDS            EGFP: EGFP is a basic (constitutively fluorescent) green fluorescent protein published in 1996, derived from Aequorea victoria. It is reported to be a rapidly-maturing weak dimer with moderate acid sensitivity.
   2632..2839    +  polyA_signal   bGH poly(A) signal: bovine growth hormone polyadenylation signal
   2868..3008    +  repeat_region  AAV2 ITR: inverted terminal repeat of adeno-associated virus serotype 2 inverted
   3013..3064    -  misc_feature   bom (fragment): basis of mobility region from pBR322
   3083..3538    +  rep_origin     f1 ori (sequence partly withheld): f1 bacteriophage origin of replication; arrow indicates direction of (+) strand synthesis
   3539..3588    -  misc_feature   bom (fragment): basis of mobility region from pBR322
   3690..3725    -  CDS            rop (fragment): Rop protein, which maintains plasmids at low copy number; rop
   3820..3924    +  promoter       AmpR promoter: bla
   3925..4785    +  CDS            AmpR: β-lactamase; bla; confers resistance to ampicillin, carbenicillin, and related antibiotics
