[The description below was written by a language model from this plasmid's Addgene catalogue record and pLannotate feature annotations shown in this document.]
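Description:
pAAV_CMV::hTfR-GFP is an AAV transfer plasmid that also serves as a mammalian expression vector, carrying a CMV-driven fusion of human transferrin receptor sequence and GFP. It is maintained in E. coli through a high-copy ColE1/pUC-type origin and selected with ampicillin via the β-lactamase gene under its own promoter. An f1 phage origin is also present in the backbone. Short annotated fragments of bom and rop appear to be leftover backbone sequence rather than functional elements.

The expression cassette lies between AAV2 inverted terminal repeats, the elements required in cis for replication and packaging of the intervening DNA into recombinant AAV particles. The downstream ITR is annotated as a complete element, whereas the upstream one is detected only as two short fragments. This may reflect a partial ITR or the difficulty of sequencing and annotating these structured repeats; the record does not settle it. The use of a recombination-deficient strain for propagation fits the known instability of ITRs.

Within the cassette, the CMV immediate-early enhancer and promoter drive transcription, followed by a T7 promoter and a small HIV-1 LTR-like match that is probably incidental. The annotated TFRC match covers only about 260 nt, so the chimera appears to contain a portion of the receptor rather than the full-length protein. It is followed, after an unannotated stretch of roughly 160 nt, by a complete EGFP coding sequence and a bovine growth hormone polyadenylation signal. Which receptor region is included is not stated. The construct is described as expressing the hTfR-GFP chimera in mammalian cells, and it was deposited with work on cell-type-specific intracellular protein delivery using inactivated botulinum neurotoxin.
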