Addgene plasmid #199714: pAAV_CMV::hTfR-GFP
Purpose: Expresses a chimera of human transferrin receptor (hTfR) and GFP in mammalian cells.
Depositing lab: Alice Ting. Depositing organization: Stanford University. Publication: Cell-Type-Specific Intracellular Protein Delivery with Inactivated Botulinum Neurotoxin. Roh H, Dorner BG, Ting AY. J Am Chem Soc. 2023 May 10;145(18):10220-10226. doi: 10.1021/jacs.3c01145. Epub 2023 Apr 26. PubMed 37098770.
Backbone
  Vector backbone: pAAV
  Vector type: Mammalian Expression, AAV
Growth in bacteria
  Bacterial resistance: Ampicillin, 100 μg/mL
  Growth temperature: 37°C
  Growth strain: NEB Stable
  Copy number: High Copy
Gene/Insert
  Gene/Insert name: hTfR-GFP
  Species: Synthetic
  Promoter: CMV
  Cloning method: Gibson Cloning
  Sequencing primers: 5′ CMV-F
Terms and licenses: Academic/Nonprofit Terms; Industry Terms: Not Available to Industry
Depositor comments: Please visit https://doi.org/10.1101/2023.03.03.531050 for bioRxiv preprint. In the original study XL1 Blue E. coli are used for amplifying plasmids.
How to cite: pAAV_CMV::hTfR-GFP was a gift from Alice Ting (Addgene plasmid # 199714 ; http://n2t.net/addgene:199714 ; RRID:Addgene_199714)
